Addgene plasmid #40402: pBACgus4x/Parkin/RocCOR LRRK2 1867-2176
Depositing lab: Michael J Fox Foundation MJFF. Depositing organization: Michael J Fox Foundation.
Backbone
  Vector backbone: pBACgus4x/Parkin
  Backbone manufacturer: Novagen
  Vector type: Baculovirus
Growth in bacteria
  Bacterial resistance: Ampicillin, 100 μg/mL
  Growth temperature: 37°C
  Growth strain: Top10
  Copy number: High Copy
Gene/Insert
  Gene/Insert name: LRRK2
  Species: H. sapiens (human)
  Mutation: WT aa1867-2176
  Entrez Gene: LRRK2 (a.k.a. AURA17, DARDARIN, PARK8, RIPK7, ROCO2)
  Promoter: polH
  Tag / fusion protein: HisTev (N terminal on insert)
  Cloning method: Restriction Enzyme; 5′ cloning site BamHI (destroyed during cloning); 3′ cloning site HindIII (destroyed during cloning)
  Sequencing primers: 5′ DSP2466For:GAATTTCGTCGACAGATC; 3′ DSP2466Rev:AATAACCCGGATCAGCTT
Terms and licenses: Academic/Nonprofit Terms; Industry Terms
Depositor comments: Co-expresses Parkin
How to cite: pBACgus4x/Parkin/RocCOR LRRK2 1867-2176 was a gift from Michael J Fox Foundation MJFF (Addgene plasmid # 40402 ; http://n2t.net/addgene:40402 ; RRID:Addgene_40402)
