[The description below was written by a language model from this plasmid's Addgene catalogue record and pLannotate feature annotations shown in this document.]
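Description:
pBACgus4x/Parkin/RocCOR LRRK2 1867-2176 is a baculovirus transfer plasmid built on a Parkin-containing derivative of the Novagen pBACgus4x multi-promoter backbone, intended for co-expression of two human Parkinson's disease-associated proteins in insect cells. In E. coli it is maintained as a high-copy plasmid through a ColE1/pUC-type origin with ampicillin selection (AmpR under the bla promoter), and it also carries an f1 phage origin. The expression region is flanked by baculoviral sequences (lef2/ORF603 on one side and an ORF1629 recombination region on the other). These provide the homology for recombination into a baculovirus genome to generate recombinant virus.

The backbone offers paired, divergently oriented polyhedrin and p10 promoters with synthetic poly(A) signals. According to the catalogue entry, a wild-type fragment of human LRRK2 (amino acids 1867–2176) is driven by the polyhedrin (polH) promoter and carries an N-terminal His tag with a TEV cleavage site. The BamHI and HindIII cloning sites were destroyed during insertion. Human Parkin (PRKN), an E3 ubiquitin ligase, lies on the opposite strand directly downstream of a p10 promoter, consistent with the depositor's note that Parkin is co-expressed. A β-glucuronidase (GUS) reporter under the late p6.9 promoter allows recombinant virus to be identified by its enzymatic activity.

One discrepancy is worth noting. The annotated LRRK2 match spans about 2.6 kb, considerably more than the roughly 310 residues named in the record. A partial His-tag match also lies just downstream of the insert, likely a vector-encoded tag. The exact boundaries of the insert should therefore be checked against the sequence. The record does not state a specific application beyond co-expression.
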