Features (pLannotate 1.2.2; 21 found; start..end, strand, type, name):
    329..453     +  CDS            lef2: baculovirus late expression factor 2
    491..1096    +  CDS            ORF603: baculovirus ORF603 protein
   1167..2972    -  CDS            GUS: β-glucuronidase; uidA (or gusA) from E. coli
   2987..3302    -  promoter       p6.9 promoter: Autographa californica p6.9; baculovirus late basic protein promoter
   3320..3368    -  polyA_signal   poly(A) signal: synthetic polyadenylation signal
   3398..4792    -  CDS            PRKN: PRKN_HUMAN - Also known as PARK2. Experimental evidence at protein level: Swiss-Prot protein existence level 1. Functions within a multiprotein E3 ubiquitin ligase complex, catalyzing the covalent attachment of ubiquitin moieties onto substrate proteins (PubMed:10888878, PubMed:10973942, PubMed:11431533, PubMed:12150907, PubMed:12628165, PubMed:15105460, PubMed:16135753, PubMed:21376232, PubMed:21532592, PubMed:23754282, PubMed:23620051, PubMed:24660806, PubMed:24751536, PubMed:32047033, PubMed:29311685, PubMed:22396657). Substrates include SYT11 and VDAC1 (PubMed:32047033, PubMed:29311685). O
   4801..4910    -  promoter       p10 promoter: baculovirus promoter for expression in insect cells
   4900..5007    -  CDS            P26 (fragment): POXIN_NPVOP - Protein inferred from homology: Swiss-Prot protein existence level 3. Nuclease that cleaves host 2',3'-cGAMP. From Orgyia pseudotsugata multicapsid polyhedrosis virus (OpMNPV).
   5061..5152    -  promoter       polyhedrin promoter: polh from Autographa californica; promoter for the baculovirus polyhedrin gene
   5177..5286    +  promoter       p10 promoter: baculovirus promoter for expression in insect cells
   5306..5353    +  polyA_signal   poly(A) signal: synthetic polyadenylation signal
   5392..5483    +  promoter       polyhedrin promoter: polh from Autographa californica; promoter for the baculovirus polyhedrin gene
   5547..8162    +  CDS            LRRK2 (fragment): LRRK2_HUMAN - Also known as PARK8. Experimental evidence at protein level: Swiss-Prot protein existence level 1. Serine/threonine-protein kinase which phosphorylates a broad range of proteins involved in multiple processes such as neuronal plasticity, autophagy, and vesicle trafficking (PubMed:20949042, PubMed:22012985, PubMed:26824392, PubMed:29125462, PubMed:28720718, PubMed:29127255, PubMed:30398148, PubMed:29212815, PubMed:30635421, PubMed:21850687, PubMed:23395371, PubMed:17114044, PubMed:24687852, PubMed:26014385, PubMed:25201882). Is a key regulator of RAB GTPases by regulating the GTP/
   8188..8205    +  CDS            9xHis (fragment): 9xHis affinity tag
   8242..9599    +  misc_recomb    baculovirus recombination region (ORF1629): contains part of ORF1629
   9597..9674    -  CDS            P61 (fragment): P78_NPVAC - Experimental evidence at protein level: Swiss-Prot protein existence level 1. Plays a role in the transport of the nucleocapsids from the cytoplasm toward the host nucleus together with the host actin- polymerizing Arp2/3 complex. From Autographa californica nuclear polyhedrosis virus (AcMNPV).
   9862..10450   -  rep_origin     ori: high-copy-number ColE1/pMB1/pBR322/pUC origin of replication
  10621..11481   -  CDS            AmpR: β-lactamase; bla; confers resistance to ampicillin, carbenicillin, and related antibiotics
  11482..11586   -  promoter       AmpR promoter: bla
  11613..12068   +  rep_origin     f1 ori (sequence partly withheld): f1 bacteriophage origin of replication; arrow indicates direction of (+) strand synthesis
  12073..1       -  CDS            lacZα (fragment) (across the origin): LacZα fragment of β-galactosidase; lacZ fragment
>Addgene plasmid #40402 | pBACgus4x/Parkin/RocCOR LRRK2 1867-2176 | depositor full sequence | sequence record 52079 | pBACgus4x/Parkin/RocCOR LRRK2 1867-2176 sequence 12138 bps
GGAACGGCTCCGCCCACTATTAATGAAATTAAAAATTCCAATTTTAAAAAACGCAGCAAGAGAAACATTT
GTATGAAAGAATGCGTAGAAGGAAAGAAAAATGTCGTCGACATGCTGAACAACAAGATTAATATGCCTCC
GTGTATAAAAAAAATATTGAACGATTTGAAAGAAAACAATGTACCGCGCGGCGGTATGTACAGGAAGAGG
TTTATACTAAACTGTTACATTGCAAACGTGGTTTCGTGTGCCAAGTGTGAAAACCGATGTTTAATCAAGG
CTCTGACGCATTTCTACAACCACGACTCCAAGTGTGTGGGTGAAGTCATGCATCTTTTAATCAAATCCCA
AGATGTGTATAAACCACCAAACTGCCAAAAAATGAAAACTGTCGACAAGCTCTGTCCGTTTGCTGGCAAC
TGCAAGGGTCTCAATCCTATTTGTAATTATTGAATAATAAAACAATTATAAATGCTAAATTTGTTTTTTA
TTAACGATACAAACCAAACGCAACAAGAACATTTGTAGTATTATCTATAATTGAAAACGCGTAGTTATAA
TCGCTGAGGTAATATTTAAAATCATTTTCAAATGATTCACAGTTAATTTGCGACAATATAATTTTATTTT
CACATAAACTAGACGCCTTGTCGTCTTCTTCTTCGTATTCCTTCTCTTTTTCATTTTTCTCTTCATAAAA
ATTAACATAGTTATTATCGTATCCATATATGTATCTATCGTATAGAGTAAATTTTTTGTTGTCATAAATA
TATATGTCTTTTTTAATGGGGTGTATAGTACCGCTGCGCATAGTTTTTCTGTAATTTACAACAGTGCTAT
TTTCTGGTAGTTCTTCGGAGTGTGTTGCTTTAATTATTAAATTTATATAATCAATGAATTTGGGATCGTC
GGTTTTGTACAATATGTTGCCGGCATAGTACGCAGCTTCTTCTAGTTCAATTACACCATTTTTTAGCAGC
ACCGGATTAACATAACTTTCCAAAATGTTGTACGAACCGTTAAACAAAAACAGTTCACCTCCCTTTTCTA
TACTATTGTCTGCGAGCAGTTGTTTGTTGTTAAAAATAACAGCCATTGTAATGAGACGCACAAACTAATA
TCACAAACTGGAAATGTCTATCAATATATAGTTGCTGATCAGATCCTCATTGTTTGCCTCCCTGCTGCGG
TTTTTCACCGAAGTTCATGCCAGTCCAGCGTTTTTGCAGCAGAAAAGCCGCCGACTTCGGTTTGCGGTCG
CGAGTGAAGATCCCTTTCTTGTTACCGCCAACGCGCAATATGCCTTGCGAGGTCGCAAAATCGGCGAAAT
TCCATACCTGTTCACCGACGACGGCGCTGACGCGATCAAAGACGCGGTGATACATATCCAGCCATGCACA
CTGATACTCTTCACTCCACATGTCGGTGTACATTGAGTGCAGCCCGGCTAACGTATCCACGCCGTATTCG
GTGATGATAATCGGCTGATGCAGTTTCTCCTGCCAGGCCAGAAGTTCTTTTTCCAGTACCTTCTCTGCCG
TTTCCAAATCGCCGCTTTGGACATACCATCCGTAATAACGGTTCAGGCACAGCACATCAAAGAGATCGCT
GATGGTATCGGTGTGAGCGTCGCAGAACATTACATTGACGCAGGTGATCGGACGCGTCGGGTCGAGTTTA
CGCGTTGCTTCCGCCAGTGGCGCGAAATATTCCCGTGCACCTTGCGGACGGGTATCCGGTTCGTTGGCAA
TACTCCACATCACCACGCTTGGGTGGTTTTTGTCACGCGCTATCAGCTCTTTAATCGCCTGTAAGTGCGC
TTGCTGAGTTTCCCCGTTGACTGCCTCTTCGCTGTACAGTTCTTTCGGCTTGTTGCCCGCTTCGAAACCA
ATGCCTAAAGAGAGCGAAAAGCCGACAGCAGCAGTTTCATCAATCACCACGATGCCATGTTCATCTGCCC
AGTCGAGCATCTCTTCAGCGTAAGGGTAATGCGAGGTACGGTAGGAGTTGGCCCCAATCCAGTCCATTAA
TGCGTGGTCGTGCACCATCAGCACGTTATCGAATCCTTTGCCACGTAAGTCCGCATCTTCATGACGACCA
AAGCCAGTAAAGTAGAACGGTTTGTGGTTAATCAGGAACTGTTGGCCCTTCACTGCCACTGACCGGATGC
CGACGCGAAGCGGGTAGATATCACACTCTGTCTGGCTTTTGGCTGTGACGCACAGTTCATAGAGATAACC
TTCACCCGGTTGCCAGAGGTGCGGATTCACCACTTGCAAAGTCCCGCTAGTGCCTTGTCCAGTTGCAACC
ACCTGTTGATCCGCATCACGCAGTTCAACGCTGACATCACCATTGGCCACCACCTGCCAGTCAACAGACG
CGTGGTTACAGTCTTGCGCGACATGCGTCACCACGGTGATATCGTCCACCCAGGTGTTCGGCGTGGTGTA
GAGCATTACGCTGCGATGGATTCCGGCATAGTTAAAGAAATCATGGAAGTAAGACTGCTTTTTCTTGCCG
TTTTCGTCGGTAATCACCATTCCCGGCGGGATAGTCTGCCAGTTCAGTTCGTTGTTCACACAAACGGTGA
TACGTACACTTTTCCCGGCAATAACATACGGCGTGACATCGGCTTCAAATGGCGTATAGCCGCCCTGATG
CTCCATCACTTCCTGATTATTGACCCACACTTTGCCGTAATGAGTGACCGCATCGAAACGCAGCACGATA
CGCTGGCCTGCCCAACCTTTCGGTATAAAGACTTCGCGCTGATACCAGACGTTGCCCGCATAATTACGAA
TATCTGCATCGGCGAACTGATCGTTAAAACTGCCTGGCACAGCAATTGCCCGGCTTTCTTGTAACGCGCT
TTCCCACCAACGCTGATCAATTCCACAGTTTTCGCGATCCAGACTGAATGCCCACAGGCCGTCGAGTTTT
TTGATTTCACGGGTTGGGGTTTCTACAGGACGGACCATATTTATAGGTGTAATTTATGTAGCTGTAATTT
TTACCTTATTAATATTTTTTACGCTTTGCATTCGACGACTGAACTCCCAAATATATGTTTAACTCGTCTT
GGTCGTTTGAATTTTTGTTGCTGTGTTTCCTAATATTTTCCATCACCTTAAATATGTTATTGTAATCCTC
AATGTTGAACTTGCAATTGGACACGGCATAGTTTTCCATAGTCGTGTAAAACATGGTATTGGCTGCATTG
TAATACATCCGACTGAGCGGGTACGGATCTATGTGTTTGAGCAGCCTGTTCAAAAACTCTGCATCGTCGC
AAAACGGAATTTCGTCGACAGATCGTAACCACACAAAAAACCAACACACAGTTCTAATGAAAATAAAGAA
CTTTTATTATCCTCAGGTCTAGCTGGAATTCTTATCACACGTCAAACCAGTGATCACCCATACACACGCG
GTTCCACTCACACCCACAGTTCCAACACCACTCCAGCCGACACTGTGGCTGTGGGCACTTCATGTGCATA
CACCCGCCGTTTTTTTCCACAGGCACATGGCACCTAGGACAGGGCTTGGTGGTCTTCTTAATAGTCTCCT
TTGAAGCGGCCTCCCAACGTGCCTGCTCTGCTGCTCGCTCGTCAACACGGTAGGCCTGTGTGGTCGTCCC
TGATGCCTCGAACACGGCAGAACACTCGCCCTCGTGGTATGCTTCCTTACATTCGCGGCAGAAGGCGAAC
CCGCAGCCTAGCCCGTTACCACCTTCACAGGTCACCTTGCGCTGGTCTGGCTCTGGCAAGAGGCCTGCTC
CACAACCAGGCCTAGGGCAGAGTACGCCGCCCATCTGTAGCACGCACTCCTCAGCGCCGTACTGTTGATA
ACGGTTGTACTGCTCTTCGCCTAGTATCCGAAAGTGGTGGAGTTCTTTAATCAGGCTATTGGGACAGCCA
GCGACACAAGGCAGGCTGTAGCCGAGCTGAGGGTCGTGGACGAACTGGCGGTCATTCAGGCGTGTGACAC
AATACAGATGGAAGCAGTCCAGACAGATGACGTGACGGCTATTGCACTGGAAAACTAGCACGGGTGATCG
CACGTCGGTGCACGTGATACAAGTGATGTTACGGGAGTTGGTAGCAATCAGGTGCAAGGCTACTGGGGTC
TCCTTGTCGGAGGTAGGGTGGGCGCCACATTTAAAGAAGAACTCTGCAGAGGTACCAGGGCAATGAGGTG
ACTGACACTCACCGCTCATGCGGTTAGGGATGAGCACATCGTCCCAACAAGACGGGCCCTGCGTCAGTGT
CAGGGTAGCCTGGCGACAAGTGCTACACTGCACCCTCAGCTTTCCTGGCTGCACACGTTGGCAAGGGCCT
TTACAGTACACGTAGAAGCTGTTGTAGATACTACGGCCGGCTGGGCTACCTGCGGGAGGAGAATCCTTGC
GTGAGTCGGTATGAAGGATCACAGCCAGACCCACGGAGTCTCCCGGCAGAACCGAGCTGGACAGGTCAAC
GCGTGTCAGGGACTGAGGCTCGCGTTCACAACCGCCAGCGGCGTTGCGTGGGTCGTCCCCTCCGGTAGCG
TTCATCTCTTGACCCTTACGCCAAGGACGCTGCACGATGTGCACTATGCTCTGTTGGTCAAGGTCGCAAT
TCTGCACGGTCCAGTCGTTGCGGAGTTCTTTTCCGGCGAAGATCACGCGCAGCTGGTCAGCAGGGACGCC
CTGACGTTTGGCGACGACCTCCTTCAGCTGGAAGATGCTCGTGTCAGAGTCCACCTCTACAGGGAACCCG
TGCGAGGAGTTGAAGCGCACGAAAACAATCATAGATCTGTGATTGTAAATAAAATGTAATTTACAGTATA
GTATTTTAATTAATATACAAATGATTTGATAATAATTCTTATTTAACTATAATATATTGTGTTGGGTTGA
ATTAAAGGTCCCGGCATCCTCAAATGCATAATTTCATAGTCCCCCTTGTTGTAAGTGATGCGTATTTCTG
AATCTTTGTAAAATAGCACACAAGACTCCAACGCGTTTGGCGTTTTATTTTCTTGCTCGACTCTAGTTTA
TTAGGCCTCTAGAGATCCGTATTTATAGGTTTTTTTATTACAAAACTGTTACGAAAACAGTAAAATACTT
ATTTATTTGCGAGATGGTTATCATTTTAATTATCTCCATGATCCAATAACCTAGAATAAAGGGCCCGACC
TTTAATTCAACCCAACACAATATATTATAGTTAAATAAGAATTATTATCAAATCATTTGTATATTAATTA
AAATACTATACTGTAAATTACATTTTATTTACAATCACAGATCCCCGGGACTAGTAATAAAAGATGTTTA
TTTTCATTAGATGTGTGTGTTGGTTTTTTGTGTCTAGTAATAAAACCTAGAGGATCGATCCCCCGGATCT
GATCATGGAGATAATTAAAATGATAACCATCTCGCAAATAAATAAGTATTTTACTGTTTTCGTAACAGTT
TTGTAATAAAAAAACCTATAAATATCGGATCCGGATCCATGCACCACCATCACCACCATCACCACGAGAA
CCTTTATTTCCAAGGAAATTTTGACTTTAAACATATTGGGTGTAAAGCAAAAGACATTATTAGGTTCTTG
CAGCAACGCCTTAAGAAGGCAGTGCCGTACAATAGAATGAAACTTATGATCGTTGGTAATACGGGTTCTG
GTAAAACGACTCTATTACAACAGTTGATGAAAACGAAGAAGAGCGATCTAGGAATGCAAAGCGCTACCGT
CGGCATAGACGTCAAAGATTGGCCTATACAAATACGGGACAAACGCAAACGTGACCTCGTGTTGAACGTT
TGGGACTTTGCTGGCCGGGAAGAATTTTACTCTACACATCCGCATTTTATGACTCAACGCGCTTTGTACC
TTGCAGTGTATGATTTGTCCAAGGGACAGGCTGAGGTCGACGCAATGAAGCCCTGGTTGTTTAATATTAA
AGCGCGCGCATCATCGTCTCCGGTGATTCTTGTCGGAACCCATCTCGATGTGAGTGACGAGAAACAACGC
AAAGCGTGCATGAGTAAAATCACAAAAGAATTACTGAATAAACGAGGTTTTCCGGCGATACGCGATTATC
ACTTTGTGAATGCAACTGAAGAATCCGACGCTTTGGCGAAATTGCGCAAAACCATTATAAATGAGAGCCT
AAACTTTAAAATACGCGACCAATTAGTGGTGGGTCAACTTATTCCGGATTGCTACGTAGAGTTGGAAAAG
ATAATTCTCTCTGAACGCAAGAACGTGCCCATTGAATTTCCGGTGATCGACCGTAAACGTCTTTTGCAAT
TGGTCCGTGAAAATCAATTGCAATTGGACGAGAACGAATTGCCTCACGCGGTGCACTTCTTAAACGAGAG
CGGCGTCTTGCTTCATTTTCAGGACCCGGCGTTGCAACTGAGTGACCTATACTTCGTGGAACCGAAATGG
CTATGTAAGATCATGGCGCAAATTCTGACTGTTAAAGTTGAAGGTTGTCCTAAACATCCCAAAGGCATAA
TTTCGAGGCGAGACGTGGAGAAGTTCTTGAGTAAGAAACGTAAATTTCCGAAGAATTACATGAGCCAATA
CTTTAAATTGTTGGAGAAATTTCAGATTGCGTTGCCGATTGGAGAAGAATACTTACTGGTCCCGAGCTCG
CTGAGCGACCATCGCCCGGTTATTGAACTACCGCATTGCGAGAACAGCGAGATAATTATACGCCTGTACG
AGATGCCCTACTTTCCCATGGGCTTCTGGAGCAGATTGATTAACAGATTGTTGGAGATCAGCCCCTACAT
GCTGTCAGGTCGAGAGCGCGCACTACGCCCCAATCGTATGTATTGGCGGCAGGGCATATATTTGAATTGG
TCGCCGGAAGCATACTGTCTAGTAGGCTCAGAAGTCTTAGATAATCACCCGGAGTCTTTTCTTAAAATTA
CCGTGCCGAGCTGCCGTAAAGGGTGTATCTTGTTAGGCCAAGTGGTCGACCACATTGATAGCTTGATGGA
AGAATGGTTTCCAGGCCTCCTTGAAATCGACATTTGCGGCGAGGGCGAGACACTCTTGAAGAAGTGGGCG
TTGTATTCTTTTAACGATGGCGAGGAGCACCAGAAGATACTGCTAGATGACCTGATGAAGAAAGCGGAAG
AAGGCGACCTGTTGGTGAACCCTGACCAGCCGAGATTGACGATACCCATTTCACAAATAGCACCTGACCT
AATTTTGGCCGATTTGCCTCGCAATATTATGCTAAACAACGACGAGTTAGAGTTTGAGCAAGCTCCCGAA
TTTCTACTAGGCGACGGTTCTTTTGGCTCGGTATACCGAGCGGCTTATGAAGGCGAAGAAGTGGCTGTTA
AGATCTTCAACAAGCACACCTCGCTCCGTCTGCTCCGTCAGGAACTGGTCGTTCTGTGTCATCTGCACCA
TCCGAGCCTCATCTCCCTGCTGGCCGCTGGCATCCGTCCTCGTATGCTGGTGATGGAGCTGGCATCCAAG
GGCTCTCTCGACCGCCTGCTGCAGCAGGACAAGGCTTCTCTGACCCGTACTCTGCAGCATCGTATCGCTC
TGCATGTAGCTGACGGCCTGCGTTATCTTCATTCTGCAATGATCATTTATCGCGACCTGAAACCTCATAA
TGTACTGCTGTTTACTCTGTACCCGAACGCTGCCATCATCGCTAAGATTGCAGACTATGGTATTGCGCAG
TACTGCTGCCGCATGGGCATTAAAACAAGCGAAGGTACGCCGGGTTTCCGTGCTCCAGAAGTGGCTCGTG
GCAACGTTATTTACAACCAGCAAGCTGACGTTTACTCGTTCGGTCTGCTCCTGTACGATATCCTGACTAC
CGGCGGCCGTATCGTAGAAGGTCTGAAGTTCCCTAACGAATTCGACGAACTGGAAATCCAGGGCAAGCTG
CCAGACCCGGTTAAAGAATACGGTTGCGCTCCGTGGCCGATGGTAGAGAAGCTCATCAAACAGTGCCTTA
AAGAAAACCCTCAGGAACGTCCAACCTCTGCTCAAGTGTTCGACATCCTTAACAGCGCTGAACTCGTCTG
TCTGACTCGCCGTATTCTCCTGCCTAAGAATGTTATCGTGGAATGTATGGTTGCTACTCACCATAACTCT
CGCAACGCTTCCATCTGGCTCGGCTGTGGCCACACTGACCGTTGATAAGCTTGCGGCCGCACTCGAGCAC
CACCACCACCACCACTAACCTAGGTAGCTGAGCGCATGCAAGCTGATCCGGGTTATTAGTACATTTATTA
AGCGCTAGATTCTGTGCGTTGTTGATTTACAGACAATTGTTGTACGTATTTTAATAATTCATTAAATTTA
TAATCTTTAGGGTGGTATGTTAGAGCGAAAATCAAATGATTTTCAGCGTCTTTATATCTGAATTTAAATA
TTAAATCCTCAATAGATTTGTAAAATAGGTTTCGATTAGTTTCAAACAAGGGTTGTTTTTCCGAACCGAT
GGCTGGACTATCTAATGGATTTTCGCTCAACGCCACAAAACTTGCCAAATCTTGTAGCAGCAATCTAGCT
TTGTCGATATTCGTTTGTGTTTTGTTTTGTAATAAAGGTTCGACGTCGTTCAAAATATTATGCGCTTTTG
TATTTCTTTCATCACTGTCGTTAGTGTACAATTGACTCGACGTAAACACGTTAAATAGAGCTTGGACATA
TTTAACATCGGGCGTGTTAGCTTTATTAGGCCGATTATCGTCGTCGTCCCAACCCTCGTCGTTAGAAGTT
GCTTCCGAAGACGATTTTGCCATAGCCACACGACGCCTATTAATTGTGTCGGCTAACACGTCCGCGATCA
AATTTGTAGTTGAGCTTTTTGGAATTATTTCTGATTGCGGGCGTTTTTGGGCGGGTTTCAATCTAACTGT
GCCCGATTTTAATTCAGACAACACGTTAGAAAGCGATGGTGCAGGCGGTGGTAACATTTCAGACGGCAAA
TCTACTAATGGCGGCGGTGGTGGAGCTGATGATAAATCTACCATCGGTGGAGGCGCAGGCGGGGCTGGCG
GCGGAGGCGGAGGCGGAGGTGGTGGCGGTGATGCAGACGGCGGTTTAGGCTCAAATGTCTCTTTAGGCAA
CACAGTCGGCACCTCAACTATTGTACTGGTTTCGGGCGCCGTTTTTGGTTTGACCGGTCTGAGACGAGTG
CGATTTTTTTCGTTTCTAATAGCTTCCAACAATTGTTGTCTGTCGTCTAAAGGTGCAGCGGGTTGAGGTT
CCGTCGGCATTGGTGGAGCGGGCGGCAATTCAGACATCGATGGTGGTGGTGGTGGTGGAGGCGCTGGAAT
GTTAGGCACGGGAGAAGGTGGTGGCGGCGGTGCCGCCGGTATAATTTGTTCTGGTTTAGTTTGTTCGCGC
ACGATTGTGGGCACCGGCGCAGGCGCCGCTGGCTGCACAACGGAAGGTCGTCTGCTTCGAGGCAGCGCTT
GGGGTGGTGGCAATTCAATATTATAATTGGAATACAAATCGTAAAAATCTGCTATAAGCATTGTAATTTC
GCTATCGTTTACCGTGCCGATATTTAACAACCGCTCAATGTAAGCAATTGTATTGTAAAGAGATTGTCTC
AAGCTCGGATCGATCCCGCACGCCGATAACAAGCCTTTTCATTTTTACTACAGCATTGTAGTGGCGAGAC
ACTTCGCTGTCGTCGAGGTTTAAACGCTTCCTCGCTCACTGACTCGCTGCGCTCGGTCGTTCGGCTGCGG
CGAGCGGTATCAGCTCACTCAAAGGCGGTAATACGGTTATCCACAGAATCAGGGGATAACGCAGGAAAGA
ACATGTGAGCAAAAGGCCAGCAAAAGGCCAGGAACCGTAAAAAGGCCGCGTTGCTGGCGTTTTTCCATAG
GCTCCGCCCCCCTGACGAGCATCACAAAAATCGACGCTCAAGTCAGAGGTGGCGAAACCCGACAGGACTA
TAAAGATACCAGGCGTTTCCCCCTGGAAGCTCCCTCGTGCGCTCTCCTGTTCCGACCCTGCCGCTTACCG
GATACCTGTCCGCCTTTCTCCCTTCGGGAAGCGTGGCGCTTTCTCATAGCTCACGCTGTAGGTATCTCAG
TTCGGTGTAGGTCGTTCGCTCCAAGCTGGGCTGTGTGCACGAACCCCCCGTTCAGCCCGACCGCTGCGCC
TTATCCGGTAACTATCGTCTTGAGTCCAACCCGGTAAGACACGACTTATCGCCACTGGCAGCAGCCACTG
GTAACAGGATTAGCAGAGCGAGGTATGTAGGCGGTGCTACAGAGTTCTTGAAGTGGTGGCCTAACTACGG
CTACACTAGAAGGACAGTATTTGGTATCTGCGCTCTGCTGAAGCCAGTTACCTTCGGAAAAAGAGTTGGT
AGCTCTTGATCCGGCAAACAAACCACCGCTGGTAGCGGTGGTTTTTTTGTTTGCAAGCAGCAGATTACGC
GCAGAAAAAAAGGATCTCAAGAAGATCCTTTGATCTTTTCTACGGGGTCTGACGCTCAGTGGAACGAAAA
CTCACGTTAAGGGATTTTGGTCATGAGATTATCAAAAAGGATCTTCACCTAGATCCTTTTAAATTAAAAA
TGAAGTTTTAAATCAATCTAAAGTATATATGAGTAAACTTGGTCTGACAGTTACCAATGCTTAATCAGTG
AGGCACCTATCTCAGCGATCTGTCTATTTCGTTCATCCATAGTTGCCTGACTCCCCGTCGTGTAGATAAC
TACGATACGGGAGGGCTTACCATCTGGCCCCAGTGCTGCAATGATACCGCGAGACCCACGCTCACCGGCT
CCAGATTTATCAGCAATAAACCAGCCAGCCGGAAGGGCCGAGCGCAGAAGTGGTCCTGCAACTTTATCCG
CCTCCATCCAGTCTATTAATTGTTGCCGGGAAGCTAGAGTAAGTAGTTCGCCAGTTAATAGTTTGCGCAA
CGTTGTTGCCATTGCTACAGGCATCGTGGTGTCACGCTCGTCGTTTGGTATGGCTTCATTCAGCTCCGGT
TCCCAACGATCAAGGCGAGTTACATGATCCCCCATGTTGTGCAAAAAAGCGGTTAGCTCCTTCGGTCCTC
CGATCGTTGTCAGAAGTAAGTTGGCCGCAGTGTTATCACTCATGGTTATGGCAGCACTGCATAATTCTCT
TACTGTCATGCCATCCGTAAGATGCTTTTCTGTGACTGGTGAGTACTCAACCAAGTCATTCTGAGAATAG
TGTATGCGGCGACCGAGTTGCTCTTGCCCGGCGTCAATACGGGATAATACCGCGCCACATAGCAGAACTT
TAAAAGTGCTCATCATTGGAAAACGTTCTTCGGGGCGAAAACTCTCAAGGATCTTACCGCTGTTGAGATC
CAGTTCGATGTAACCCACTCGTGCACCCAACTGATCTTCAGCATCTTTTACTTTCACCAGCGTTTCTGGG
TGAGCAAAAACAGGAAGGCAAAATGCCGCAAAAAAGGGAATAAGGGCGACACGGAAATGTTGAATACTCA
TACTCTTCCTTTTTCAATATTATTGAAGCATTTATCAGGGTTATTGTCTCATGAGCGGATACATATTTGA
ATGTATTTAGAAAAATAAACAAATAGGGGTTCCGCGCACATTTCCCCGAAAAGTGCCACCTG
[124 nt withheld, positions 11613-11736]
C
[91 nt withheld, positions 11738-11828]
A
[49 nt withheld, positions 11830-11878]
CCTTTGACGTTGGAGTCCACGTTCTTT
[37 nt withheld, positions 11906-11942]
ACCCTATCTCGGTCTATTCTTTTGATTTATAAGGGATTTTGCCGATTTCGGCCTATTGGTTAAAAAATGA
GCTGATTTAACAAAAATTTAACGCGAATTTTAACAAAATATTAACGTTTACAATTTCCCATTCGCCATTC
AGGCTGCGCAACTGTTGGGAAGGGCGATCGGTGCGGGCCTCTTCGCTATTACGCCA
