>Addgene plasmid #40402 | pBACgus4x/Parkin/RocCOR LRRK2 1867-2176 | addgene partial sequence | sequence record 53076 | DSP2466Rev 5'-AATAACCCGGATCAGCTT-3'
TGGTGCTCGAGTGCGGCCGCAAGCTTATCATCAACGGTCAGTGTGGCCACAGCCGAGCCAGATGGAAGCG
TTGCGAGAGTTATGGTGAGTAGCAACCATACATTCCACGATAACATTCTTAGGCAGGAGAATACGGCGAG
TCAGACAGACGAGTTCAGCGCTGTTAAGGATGTCGAACACTTGAGCAGAGGTTGGACGTTCCTGAGGGTT
TTCTTTAAGGCACTGTTTGATGAGCTTCTCTACCATCGGCCACGGAGCGCAACCGTATTCTTTAACCGGG
TCTGGCAGCTTGCCCTGGATTTCCAGTTCGTCGAATTCGTTAGGGAACTTCAGACCTTCTACGATACGGC
CGCCGGTAGTCAGGATATCGTACAGGAGCAGACCGAACGAGTAAACGTCAGCTTGCTGGTTGTAAATAAC
GTTGCCACGAGCCACTTCTGGAGCACGGAAACCCGGCGTACCTTCGCTTGTTTTAATGCCCATGCGGCAG
CAGTACTGCGCAATACCATAGTCTGCAATCTTAGCGATGATGGCAGCGTTCGGGTACAGAGTAAACAGCA
GTACATTATGAGGTTTCAGGTCGCGATAAATGATCATTGCAGAATGAAGATAACGCAGGCCGTCAGCTAC
ATGCAGAGCGATACGATGCTGCAGAGTACGGGTCAGAGAAGCCTTGTCCTGCTGCAGCAGGCGGTCGAGA
GAGCCCTTGGATGCCAGCTCCATCACCAGCA
