>Addgene plasmid #40402 | pBACgus4x/Parkin/RocCOR LRRK2 1867-2176 | addgene partial sequence | sequence record 53078 | DSP2466For 5'-GAATTTCGTCGACAGATC-3'
AACTTTTATTATCCTCAGGTCTAGCTGGAATTCTTATCACACGTCAAACCAGTGATCACCCATACACACG
CGGTTCCACTCACACCCACAGTTCCAACACCACTCCAGCCGACACTGTGGCTGTGGGCACTTCATGTGCA
TACACCCGCCGTTTTTTTCCACAGGCACATGGCACCTAGGACAGGGCTTGGTGGTCTTCTTAATAGTCTC
CTTTGAAGCGGCCTCCCAACGTGCCTGCTCTGCTGCTCGCTCGTCAACACGGTAGGCCTGTGTGGTCGTC
CCTGATGCCTCGAACACGGCAGAACACTCGCCCTCGTGGTATGCTTCCTTACATTCGCGGCAGAAGGCGA
ACCCGCAGCCTAGCCCGTTACCACCTTCACAGGTCACCTTGCGCTGGTCTGGCTCTGGCAAGAGGCCTGC
TCCACAACCAGGCCTAGGGCAGAGTACGCCGCCCATCTGTAGCACGCACTCCTCAGCGCCGTACTGTTGA
TAACGGTTGTACTGCTCTTCGCCTAGTATCCTAAAGTGGTGGAGTTCTTTAATCAGGCTATTGGGACAGC
CAGCGACACAAGGCAGGC
